Addgene plasmid #31120: pSuper-TatSF1 GH
Depositing lab: Mariano Garcia-Blanco. Depositing organization: Duke University. Publication: Tat-SF1 is not required for Tat transactivation but does regulate the relative levels of unspliced and spliced HIV-1 RNAs. Miller HB, Saunders KO, Tomaras GD, Garcia-Blanco MA. PLoS One. 2009 . 4(5):e5710. 10.1371/journal.pone.0005710 PubMed 19479034.
Backbone
  Vector backbone: pSuper
  Backbone manufacturer: Oligoengine
  Backbone size w/o insert (bp): 3176
  Vector type: Mammalian Expression, RNAi
Growth in bacteria
  Bacterial resistance: Ampicillin, 100 μg/mL
  Growth temperature: 37°C
  Growth strain: DH5alpha
  Copy number: High Copy
Gene/Insert
  Gene/Insert name: TatSF1 shRNA (alt name: TatSF1)
  gRNA/shRNA sequence: GAGAATCTGTGGAACTTGC
  Species: H. sapiens (human)
  Entrez Gene: HTATSF1 (a.k.a. TAT-SF1, TATSF1, dJ196E23.2)
  Cloning method: Restriction Enzyme
  Sequencing primers: 5′ H1
Terms and licenses: Academic/Nonprofit Terms; Industry Terms: Not Available to Industry
Depositor comments: shRNA TatSF1 Target: GAGAATCTGTGGAACTTGC NB: This shRNA for TatSF1 and Plasmid #31119 both work very well.
How to cite: pSuper-TatSF1 GH was a gift from Mariano Garcia-Blanco (Addgene plasmid # 31120 ; http://n2t.net/addgene:31120 ; RRID:Addgene_31120)
