[The description below was written by a language model from this plasmid's Addgene catalogue record.]
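Description:
pSuper-TatSF1 GH is a mammalian RNAi plasmid built on the commercial pSuper backbone (about 3.2 kb without insert), a vector designed to express short hairpin RNAs in transfected mammalian cells. It is maintained in E. coli as a high-copy plasmid under ampicillin selection. The record lists no mammalian selection marker and includes no feature table, so the origin of replication and other backbone elements are not itemised. The promoter is likewise not stated outright, although the use of an H1 sequencing primer fits the RNA polymerase III H1 promoter that normally drives hairpin transcription in pSuper vectors.

The insert, introduced by restriction enzyme cloning, encodes an shRNA with a 19-nucleotide target sequence against human HTATSF1 (Tat-SF1, TATSF1), the HIV Tat-specific factor 1. In vectors of this type, the transcript folds into a stem-loop that the cellular RNAi machinery processes into an siRNA. The siRNA then directs degradation of the target mRNA, knocking down the endogenous protein.

The construct is used to deplete Tat-SF1 in human cells. The associated study used knockdown to ask whether the factor is needed for HIV-1 Tat transactivation. It concluded that Tat-SF1 is not required for that step but does regulate the relative levels of unspliced and spliced HIV-1 RNAs. The depositor notes that this hairpin and a companion plasmid carrying another Tat-SF1 shRNA both work very well, so the two can serve as independent reagents for confirming knockdown phenotypes.
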