>Addgene plasmid #31120 | pSuper-TatSF1 GH | addgene partial sequence | sequence record 35891 | H1 5'-tcgctatgtgttctgggaaa-3'
TTGGGATCTTATAAGTTCTGTATGAGACCACAGATCCCCGAGAATCTGTGGAACTTGCATTAAAGAAGCT
TGTTTAATGCAAGTTCCACAGATTCTCTTTTTGGAAAAGCTTATCGATACCGTCGACCTCGAGGGGGGGC
CCGGTACCCAATTCGCCCTATAGTGAGTCGTATTACGCGCGCTCACTGGCCGTCGTTTTACAACGTCGTG
ACTGGGAAAACCCTGGCGTTACCCAACTTAATCGCCTTGCAGCACATCCCCCTTTCGCCAGCTGGCGTAA
TAGCGAAGAGGCCCGCACCGATCGCCCTTCCCAACAGTTGCGCAGCCTGAATGGCGAATGGAAATTGTAA
GCGTTAATATTTTGTTAAAATTCGCGTTAAATTTTTGTTAAATCAGCTCATTTTTTTAACCAATAGGCCG
AAATCGGCAAAATCCCTTATAAATCAAAAGAATAGACCGAGATAGGGT
[37 nt withheld, positions 469-505]
AAAGAACGTGGACTCCAACGTCAAAGG
[49 nt withheld, positions 533-581]
T
[91 nt withheld, positions 583-673]
G
[124 nt withheld, positions 675-798]
CA
